>Addgene plasmid #223701 | pNMTMA_MBP-Z-Cav1-His6 | addgene full sequence | sequence record 444798 | Addgene NGS Result
TGAAGACGAAAGGGCCTCGTGATACGCCTATTTTTATAGGTTAATGTCATGATAATAATGGTTTCTTAGA
CGTCAGGTGGCACTTTTCGGGGAAATGTGCGCGGAACCCCTATTTGTTTATTTTTCTAAATACATTCAAA
TATGTATCCGCTCATGAGACAATAACCCTGATAAATGCTTCAATAATATTGAAAAAGGAAGAGCATGCGT
ATTCAACATTTCCGTGTCGCCCTTATTCCCTTTTTTGCGGCATTTTGCCTTCCTGTTTTTGCTCACCCAG
AAACGCTGGTGAAAGTAAAAGATGCTGAAGATCAGTTGGGTGCACGAGTGGGTTACATCGAACTGGATCT
CAACAGCGGTAAGATCCTTGAGAGTTTTCGCCCCGAAGAACGTTTTCCAATGATGAGCACTTTTAAAGTT
CTGCTATGTGGCGCGGTATTATCCCGTGTTGACGCCGGGCAAGAGCAACTCGGTCGCCGCATACACTATT
CTCAGAATGACTTGGTTGAGTACTCACCAGTCACAGAAAAGCATCTTACGGATGGCATGACAGTAAGAGA
ATTATGCAGTGCTGCCATAACCATGAGTGATAACACTGCGGCCAACTTACTTCTGACAACGATCGGAGGA
CCGAAGGAGCTAACCGCTTTTTTGCACAACATGGGGGATCATGTAACTCGCCTTGATCGTTGGGAACCGG
AGCTGAATGAAGCCATACCAAACGACGAGCGTGACACCACGATGCCTGCAGCAATGGCAACAACGTTGCG
CAAACTATTAACTGGCGAACTACTTACTCTAGCTTCCCGGCAACAATTAATAGACTGGATGGAGGCGGAT
AAAGTTGCAGGACCACTTCTGCGCTCGGCCCTTCCGGCTGGCTGGTTTATTGCTGATAAATCTGGAGCCG
GTGAGCGTGGGTCTCGCGGTATCATTGCAGCACTGGGGCCAGATGGTAAGCCCTCCCGTATCGTAGTTAT
CTACACGACGGGGAGTCAGGCAACTATGGATGAACGAAATAGACAGATCGCTGAGATAGGTGCCTCACTG
ATTAAGCATTGGTAAATCGATGACCAAGTTTACTCATATATACTTTAGATTGATTTAAAACTTCATTTTT
AATTTAAAAGGATCTAGGTGAAGATCCTTTTTGATAATCTCATGACCAAAATCCCTTAACGTGAGTTTTC
GTTCCACTGAGCGTCAGACCCCGTAGAAAAGATCAAAGGATCTTCTTGAGATCCTTTTTTTCTGCGCGTA
ATCTGCTGCTTGCAAACAAAAAAACCACCGCTACCAGCGGTGGTTTGTTTGCCGGATCAAGAGCTACCAA
CTCTTTTTCCGAAGGTAACTGGCTTCAGCAGAGCGCAGATACCAAATACTGTCCTTCTAGTGTAGCCGTA
GTTAGGCCACCACTTCAAGAACTCTGTAGCACCGCCTACATACCTCGCTCTGCTAATCCTGTTACCAGTG
GCTGCTGCCAGTGGCGATAAGTCGTGTCTTACCGGGTTGGACTCAAGACGATAGTTACCGGATAAGGCGC
AGCGGTCGGGCTGAACGGGGGGTTCGTGCACACAGCCCAGCTTGGAGCGAACGACCTACACCGAACTGAG
ATACCTACAGCGTGAGCTATGAGAAAGCGCCACGCTTCCCGAAGGGAGAAAGGCGGACAGGTATCCGGTA
AGCGGCAGGGTCGGAACAGGAGAGCGCACGAGGGAGCTTCCAGGGGGAAACGCCTGGTATCTTTATAGTC
CTGTCGGGTTTCGCCACCTCTGACTTGAGCGTCGATTTTTGTGATGCTCGTCAGGGGGGCGGAGCCTATG
GAAAAACGCCAGCAACGCGGCCTTTTTACGGTTCCTGGCCTTTTGCTGGCCTTTTGCTCACATGTTCTTT
CCTGCGTTATCCCCTGATTCTGTGGATAACCGTATTACCGCCTTTGAGTGAGCTGATACCGCTCGCCGCA
GCCGAACGACCGAGCGCAGCGAGTCAGTGAGCGAGGAAGCGGAAGAGCGCCTGATGCGGTATTTTCTCCT
TACGCATCTGTGCGGTATTTCACACCGCAATGGTGCACTCTCAGTACAATCTGCTCTGATGCCGCATAGT
TAAGCCAGTATACACTCCGCTATCGCTACGTGACTGGGTCATGGCTGCGCCCCGACACCCGCCAACACCC
GCTGACGCGCCCTGACGGGCTTGTCTGCTCCCGGCATCCGCTTACAGACAAGCTGTGACCGTCTCCGGGA
GCTGCATGTGTCAGAGGTTTTCACCGTCATCACCGAAACGCGCGAGGCAGGATCTCGATCCCGCGAAATT
AATACGACTCACTATAGGGAGACCACAACGGTTTCCCTCTAGTGCCGGCTCCGGAGAGCTGCAATTGCAA
TTCGCTAGCTCTTGAAATAATTTTGTTTAACTTTAAGAAGGAGATATAAATATGAAAATCGAAGAAGGTA
AACTGGTAATCTGGATTAACGGCGATAAAGGCTATAACGGTCTCGCTGAAGTCGGTAAGAAATTCGAGAA
AGATACCGGAATTAAAGTCACCGTTGAGCATCCAGATAAACTGGAAGAGAAATTCCCACAGGTTGCGGCA
ACTGGCGATGGCCCTGACATTATCTTCTGGGCACACGACCGCTTTGGTGGCTACGCTCAATCTGGCCTGT
TGGCTGAAATCACCCCGGACAAAGCGTTCCAGGACAAGCTGTATCCGTTTACCTGGGATGCCGTACGTTA
CAACGGCAAGCTGATTGCTTACCCGATCGCTGTTGAAGCGTTATCGCTGATTTATAACAAAGATCTGCTG
CCGAACCCGCCAAAAACCTGGGAAGAGATCCCGGCGCTGGATAAAGAACTGAAAGCGAAAGGTAAGAGCG
CGCTGATGTTCAACCTGCAAGAACCGTACTTCACCTGGCCGCTGATTGCTGCTGACGGGGGTTATGCGTT
CAAGTATGAAAACGGCAAGTACGACATTAAAGACGTGGGCGTGGATAACGCTGGCGCGAAAGCGGGTCTG
ACCTTCCTGGTTGACCTGATTAAAAACAAACACATGAATGCAGACACCGATTACTCCATCGCAGAAGCTG
CCTTTAATAAAGGCGAAACAGCGATGACCATCAACGGCCCGTGGGCATGGTCCAACATCGACACCAGCAA
AGTGAATTATGGTGTAACGGTACTGCCGACCTTCAAGGGTCAACCATCCAAACCGTTCGTTGGCGTGCTG
AGCGCAGGTATTAACGCCGCCAGTCCGAACAAAGAGCTGGCAAAAGAGTTCCTCGAAAACTATCTGCTGA
CTGATGAAGGTCTGGAAGCGGTTAATAAAGACAAACCGCTGGGTGCCGTAGCGCTGAAGTCTTACGAGGA
AGAGTTGGCGAAAGATCCACGTATTGCCGCCACTATGGAAAACGCCCAGAAAGGTGAAATCATGCCGAAC
ATCCCGCAGATGTCCGCTTTCTGGTATGCCGTGCGTACTGCGGTGATCAACGCCGCCAGCGGTCGTCTGA
CTGTCGATGAAGCCCTGAAAGACGCGCAGACTGCAAGCTCTTCTGGTTCCGAAAACCTGTATTTCCAGGG
CTCCCATATGTCTTCTGGTTCCGAAAACCTGTATTTCCAGGGCTCCCATCCCATGGCTGTAGACAACAAA
TTCAACAAAGAACAACAAAACGCGTTCTATGAGATCTTACATTTACCTAACTTAAACGAAGAACAACGAA
ACGCCTTCATCCAAAGTTTAAAAGATGACCCAAGCCAAAGCGCTAACCTTTTAGCAGAAGCTAAAAAGCT
AAATGATGCTCAGGCGCCGAAAGGATCCATGTCTGGGGGCAAATACGTAGACTCGGAGGGACATCTCTAC
ACGGTACCCATCCGGGAACAGGGCAACATCTACAAGCCCAACAACAAGGCCATGGCAGACGAGCTGAGCG
AGAAGCAAGTGTACGACGCGCACACCAAGGAGATCGACCTGGTTAACCGCGACCCTAAACACCTCAACGA
TGACGTGGTCAAGATTGACTTTGAAGATGTGATTGCAGAACCAGAAGGGACACACAGTTTTGACGGCATT
TGGAAGGCCAGCTTCACCACCTTCACTGTGACGAAATACTGGTTTTACCGCTTGCTGTCTGCCCTCTTTG
GCATCCCGATGGCACTCATCTGGGGCATTTACTTCGCCATTCTCTCTTTCCTGCACATCTGGGCAGTTGT
ACCATGCATTAAGAGCTTCCTGATTGAGATTCAGTGCATCAGCCGTGTCTATTCCATCTACGTCCACACC
GTCTGTGACCCACTCTTTGAAGCTGTTGGGAAAATATTCAGCAATGTCCGCATCAACATGCAGAAAGAAA
CAATCGAAGGTCGTCATCATCATCATCATCATTAAGAATTCGAGCTCCGTCGACAAGCTTGCGGCCGCAC
TCGAGTCTAGATTGGTACCACGCGTGCGCGCTGATCCGGCTGCTAACAAAGCCCGAAAGGAAGCTGAGTT
GGCTGCTGCCACCGCTGAGCAATAACTAGCATAACCCCTTGGGGCCTCTAAACGGGTCTTGAGGGGTTTT
TTGCTGAAAGGAGGAACTATAGCCGGATAATTCT
Features (pLannotate 1.2.2; 15 found; start..end, strand, type, name):
    100..202     +  promoter       AmpR promoter: bla
    209..1065    +  CDS            AmpR (fragment): β-lactamase; bla; confers resistance to ampicillin, carbenicillin, and related antibiotics
   1236..1824    +  rep_origin     ori: high-copy-number ColE1/pMB1/pBR322/pUC origin of replication
   2010..2149    -  misc_feature   bom: basis of mobility region from pBR322
   2251..2290    -  CDS            rop (fragment): Rop protein, which maintains plasmids at low copy number; rop
   2310..2328    +  promoter       T7 promoter: promoter for bacteriophage T7 RNA polymerase
   2402..2424    +  RBS            RBS: efficient ribosome binding site from bacteriophage T7 gene 10 (Olins and Rangwala, 1989)
   2432..3532    +  CDS            MBP: maltose binding protein from E. coli; malE (mutated); This version of the gene does not encode a signal sequence, so MBP will remain in the cytosol.
   3551..3571    +  CDS            TEV site: tobacco etch virus (TEV) protease recognition and cleavage site
   3593..3613    +  CDS            TEV site: tobacco etch virus (TEV) protease recognition and cleavage site
   3632..3802    +  CDS            ProtA: IgG-binding unit of Staphylococcus aureus protein A
   3809..4339    +  CDS            CAV1: CAV1_CHLAE - Experimental evidence at protein level: Swiss-Prot protein existence level 1. May act as a scaffolding protein within caveolar membranes. Forms a stable heterooligomeric complex with CAV2 that targets to lipid rafts and drives caveolae formation. Mediates the recruitment of CAVIN proteins (CAVIN1/2/3/4) to the caveolae (By similarity). Interacts directly with G-protein alpha subunits and can functionally regulate their activity (By similarity). Involved in the costimulatory signal essential for T-cell receptor (TCR)-mediated T-cell activation. Its binding to DPP4 induces T-cell pr
   4355..4372    +  CDS            capTEV™ (fragment): composite tag for in vivo biotinylation, TEV protease cleavage, and 6xHis tagging
   4449..4498    +  CDS            SET1 (fragment): solubility-enhancement tag derived from T7 phage gene 10B
   4506..4553    +  terminator     T7 terminator: transcription terminator for bacteriophage T7 RNA polymerase
