[The description below was written by a language model from this plasmid's Addgene catalogue record and pLannotate feature annotations shown in this document.]
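Description:
pNMTMA_MBP-Z-Cav1-His6 is a bacterial expression plasmid of about 4.6 kb built on the pNMTMA backbone. It is used to produce "z-spheres", caveolin-based vesicles (caveospheres) that carry the IgG-binding Z-domain of protein A. The plasmid is maintained in E. coli through a ColE1/pMB1-type origin and selected with ampicillin via the bla β-lactamase gene and its own promoter. The backbone also retains the pBR322 bom mobility region and only a short remnant of rop. The catalogue lists the copy number as unknown.

The expression cassette is driven by a bacteriophage T7 promoter followed by the T7 gene 10 ribosome binding site, and it ends at a T7 terminator, so it needs a host that supplies T7 RNA polymerase. The single synthetic open reading frame begins with maltose binding protein lacking its signal sequence, which stays cytosolic and typically serves as a solubility and affinity partner. Two annotated TEV protease recognition sites follow MBP and would allow it to be cleaved off. Next come an IgG-binding unit of Staphylococcus aureus protein A (the Z-domain) and caveolin-1, whose closest database match is a primate CAV1 entry. A short downstream match to a composite tag most likely corresponds to the C-terminal His6 named in the construct. A small fragment annotated as a T7 gene 10B-derived solubility tag lies just before the terminator and is probably residual vector sequence.

Caveolin-1 is the caveola-forming membrane protein on which caveospheres are based. Fusing the Z-domain to it gives the vesicles antibody-binding capacity, which fits the associated work on a modular encapsulation system for targeted delivery of proteins, nucleic acids and small molecules.
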