Addgene plasmid #223701: pNMTMA_MBP-Z-Cav1-His6
Purpose: To produce z-spheres (caveospheres containing the anti-IgG Z-domain of protein A), Parton Lab clone LCU
Depositing lab: Rob Parton. Depositing organization: University of Queensland, Institute for Molecular Bioscience. Publication: A Modular Encapsulation System for Precision Delivery of Proteins, Nucleic Acids, and Small Molecules. Luong TD, Martel N, Rae J, Lo HP, Lim YW, Wu Y, McMahon KA, Sun H, Fletcher NL, Thurecht KJ, Johnston APR, Ariotti N, Hall TE, Parton RG. ACS Nano. 2025 Dec 23;19(50):42079-42096. doi: 10.1021/acsnano.5c11452. Epub 2025 Dec 12. PubMed 41383130.
Backbone
  Vector backbone: pNMTMA
  Vector type: Bacterial Expression
Growth in bacteria
  Bacterial resistance: Ampicillin, 100 μg/mL
  Growth temperature: 37°C
  Growth strain: DH5alpha
  Copy number: Unknown
Gene/Insert
  Gene/Insert name: MBP-Z-Cav1-His6
  Species: Synthetic
Terms and licenses: Academic/Nonprofit Terms; Industry Terms: Not Available to Industry
Depositor comments: Please visit https://doi.org/10.1101/2024.08.22.607124 for bioRxiv preprint.
How to cite: pNMTMA_MBP-Z-Cav1-His6 was a gift from Rob Parton (Addgene plasmid # 223701 ; http://n2t.net/addgene:223701 ; RRID:Addgene_223701)
